>Addgene plasmid #29097 | pEMS1185 | addgene partial sequence | sequence record 37866 | EGFP-N 5'-CGTCGCCGTCCAGCTCGACCAG-3'
CCCTTGCTCACCATGGTGGCGGAAGTTCCTATACCTTTTGAAGAATAGGAACTTCGGAATAGGAACTTCG
GCGCGCCGGAACTGTTAGGAGGTATGTGGAACCCTTACTTTATAACTGCAACTGAGGTTGTAAAATACTA
AGTGATAATTAAGACTTAATATTTAACTGGGTTATCTATGATCACAAAATCAGTACACGGTTCACTAATG
CAATATTTAAAAATGTAAAGATCAGGGCCGGGCGTGGTGGCTCACACCTGTAATTCCAGCACTTTGGGAG
GCCGAGGTGGGCGGATCACGAGGTCAGGAGATCGAGACCGTCCTAGCTAACATGTCCCTGACGCTTCTGC
TCAGAAGCCAGCAATGGCCTGTGGCACCAAAGCCAAGGCCCTGTGCTTGGCTTCCAGGCCCCCCACCATG
TGGCCTCAGCCCCTTCACTGCTGCTGGGCTGGTCTCCCCACTCTCAGCTCTGGCACCCCCACTCATTCTT
ACCTCTAGGCCTGTCTTCACAACTCTGCCCCGTGGAAAGAATGACCTGCAATCCCCCACATTCTATCCCC
TGTCAAGGCCCAGCTCAGCTGATGTCCTGCCTTGTCCATGAAATCTCCTGGGTCTACCCAGCCTACCCTG
ATCTCATCTTCTGAGTTTTCTTTGTACTGAAGAGCCTGGGGAATGGGATGGAGAACTGTCTTTCCAGCTG
ATCTGTCAG
