[The description below was written by a language model from this plasmid's Addgene catalogue record.]
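Description:
pEMS1185 is a Pleiades Promoter Project construct built on the large pEMS1307 backbone (about 16.5 kb without insert). It is a high-copy plasmid propagated in E. coli under ampicillin selection. The record does not list the origin of replication or other backbone elements, and no feature table is available, so the detailed architecture of the backbone, including any sequences intended for genomic targeting or mammalian selection, cannot be described from what is given.

The payload is Ple125, a 2,664 bp human MiniPromoter designed from regulatory sequence of the LCT gene, which encodes the lactase-phlorizin hydrolase precursor. It was cloned by restriction digestion between FseI and AscI sites, upstream of a backbone-encoded EGFP carrying a nuclear localization signal. Although the catalogue lists EGFP-NLS as a C-terminal tag, the insert is a promoter element rather than a coding sequence. EGFP-NLS therefore serves as a reporter driven by Ple125, not as a fusion partner, and the NLS concentrates fluorescence in the nucleus so that expressing cells are easier to identify.

The plasmid belongs to a toolbox of compact human promoters developed to drive selective expression in defined brain regions and cell types. For this design the recorded outcome is negative: eGFP expression was not detected in the brain or eye. pEMS1185 is thus mainly useful as a documented reference for a MiniPromoter that did not yield detectable reporter activity in those tissues, or as a starting point for redesigning LCT-derived regulatory elements. The record notes that it is available under academic and nonprofit terms only.
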