Addgene plasmid #29097: pEMS1185
Purpose: Expression of the eGFP reporter gene was not detected in the brain and eye.
Depositing lab: Elizabeth Simpson. Depositing organization: University of British Columbia. Publication: A regulatory toolbox of MiniPromoters to drive selective expression in the brain. Portales-Casamar E, Swanson DJ, Liu L, de Leeuw CN, Banks KG, Ho Sui SJ, Fulton DL, Ali J, Amirabbasi M, Arenillas DJ, Babyak N, Black SF, Bonaguro RJ, Brauer E, Candido TR, Castellarin M, Chen J, Chen Y, Cheng JC, Chopra V, Docking TR, Dreolini L, D'Souza CA, Flynn EK, Glenn R, Hatakka K, Hearty TG, Imanian B, Jiang S, Khorasan-zadeh S, Komljenovic I, Laprise S, Liao NY, Lim JS, Lithwick S, Liu F, Liu J, Lu M, McConechy M, McLeod AJ, Milisavljevic M, Mis J, O'Connor K, Palma B, Palmquist DL, Schmouth JF, Swanson MI, Tam B, Ticoll A, Turner JL, Varhol R, Vermeulen J, Watkins RF, Wilson G, Wong BK, Wong SH, Wong TY, Yang GS, Ypsilanti AR, Jones SJ, Holt RA, Goldowitz D, Wasserman WW, Simpson EM. Proc Natl Acad Sci U S A. 2010 Sep 21. 107(38):16589-94. 10.1073/pnas.1009158107 PubMed 20807748.
Backbone
  Vector backbone: pEMS1307
  Backbone size w/o insert (bp): 16482
  Vector type: Pleiades Promoter Project [sic, Pleaides Plieades]
Growth in bacteria
  Bacterial resistance: Ampicillin, 100 μg/mL
  Growth temperature: 37°C
  Growth strain: DH5alpha
  Growth instructions: DH10B
  Copy number: High Copy
Gene/Insert
  Gene/Insert name: Ple125 (alt names: LCT; Lactase-phlorizin hydrolase precursor)
  Species: H. sapiens (human)
  Insert size (bp): 2664
  Entrez Gene: LCT (a.k.a. LAC, LPH, LPH1)
  Tag / fusion protein: EGFP-NLS (C terminal on backbone)
  Cloning method: Restriction Enzyme; 5′ cloning site FseI (unknown if destroyed); 3′ cloning site AscI (unknown if destroyed)
  Sequencing primers: 5′ Unknown
Terms and licenses: Academic/Nonprofit Terms; Industry Terms: Not Available to Industry
How to cite: pEMS1185 was a gift from Elizabeth Simpson (Addgene plasmid # 29097 ; http://n2t.net/addgene:29097 ; RRID:Addgene_29097)
